Addgene plasmid #222433: pGGB_YFP-MiniTurboID
Purpose: Golden Gate / Green Gate module for adding YFP and MiniTurboID as N-terminus of target protein.
Depositing lab: Dominique Bergmann. Depositing organization: Stanford University. Publication: Spatially resolved proteomics of the Arabidopsis stomatal lineage identifies polarity complexes for cell divisions and stomatal pores. Wallner ES, Mair A, Handler D, McWhite C, Xu SL, Dolan L, Bergmann DC. Dev Cell. 2024 May 6;59(9):1096-1109.e5. doi: 10.1016/j.devcel.2024.03.001. Epub 2024 Mar 21. PubMed 38518768.
Backbone
  Vector backbone: pUC19
  Backbone size w/o insert (bp): 2686
  Total vector size (bp): 4290
  Vector type: Golden Gate / Green Gate compatible cloning vector
Growth in bacteria
  Bacterial resistance: Ampicillin, 100 μg/mL
  Growth temperature: 37°C
  Growth strain: DH5alpha
  Copy number: High Copy
Gene/Insert
  Gene/Insert name: MiniTurboID (BirA mutant)
  Species: BirA from E. coli, codon optimized for human and mutated
  Insert size (bp): 771
  Mutation: aa1-63 deleted; Q65P, I87V, R118S, E140K, Q141R, S150G, L151P, V160A, T192A, K194I, M209V, I305V
  Tag / fusion protein: YFP (N terminal on insert); Linker (N terminal on insert); Linker (C terminal on insert)
  Cloning method: Golden Gate
  Sequencing primers: 5′ SP6
Resource information
  A portion of this plasmid was derived from a plasmid made by: Alice Ting's lab at Stanford University (MiniTurbo cloned from V5-miniTurbo-NES_pCDNA3, Addgene catalog #107170).
Terms and licenses: Academic/Nonprofit Terms; Industry Terms: Not Available to Industry
How to cite: pGGB_YFP-MiniTurboID was a gift from Dominique Bergmann (Addgene plasmid # 222433 ; http://n2t.net/addgene:222433 ; RRID:Addgene_222433)
