[The description below was written by a language model from this plasmid's Addgene catalogue record and pLannotate feature annotations shown in this document.]
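Description:
pGGB_YFP-MiniTurboID is a Golden Gate / GreenGate entry module built on a pUC19 backbone (about 4.3 kb in total) and propagated in E. coli as a high-copy plasmid. It replicates from the ColE1/pUC-type origin and is selected through the bla gene, which confers ampicillin resistance. The feature table also picks up the usual pUC remnants: a lacI fragment, the CAP site, the lac promoter and operator, a lacZα fragment, and small bom and rop fragments. These are backbone leftovers rather than functional parts of the payload. SP6 and T7 promoter sequences flank the insert and mainly serve as sequencing primer sites.

The payload is a promoterless fusion cassette. An EYFP coding sequence is followed, after a linker, by the 771 bp miniTurbo coding sequence, and a second linker sits at the C-terminal end. MiniTurbo is an engineered E. coli BirA biotin ligase, human codon-optimised, that lacks residues 1–63 and carries a set of activity-enhancing point mutations. It was subcloned from an earlier mammalian miniTurbo expression plasmid. It promiscuously biotinylates nearby proteins, which allows proximity labelling.

As a "B" module, the cassette is designed to be combined with separate promoter, coding sequence, terminator and destination vector modules, placing YFP-miniTurbo at the N-terminus of a protein of interest. The resulting fusion can be localised by fluorescence, and its neighbouring proteins can be captured through biotin. The associated work applied this to spatially resolved proteomics in the Arabidopsis stomatal lineage. The type IIS sites and overhangs used for assembly are not annotated in the feature table.
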