Features (pLannotate 1.2.2; 14 found; start..end, strand, type, name):
     96..200     +  promoter       AmpR promoter: bla
    201..1061    +  CDS            AmpR: β-lactamase; bla; confers resistance to ampicillin, carbenicillin, and related antibiotics
   1232..1820    +  rep_origin     ori: high-copy-number ColE1/pMB1/pBR322/pUC origin of replication
   2003..2095    +  CDS            lacI (fragment): lac repressor; lacI; The lac repressor binds to the lac operator to inhibit transcription in E. coli. This inhibition can be relieved by adding lactose or isopropyl-β-D-thiogalactopyranoside (IPTG).
   2108..2129    +  protein_bind   CAP binding site: CAP binding activates transcription in the presence of cAMP. E. coli catabolite activator protein
   2144..2174    +  promoter       lac promoter: promoter for the E. coli lac operon
   2182..2198    +  protein_bind   lac operator: The lac repressor binds to the lac operator to inhibit transcription in E. coli. This inhibition can be relieved by adding lactose or isopropyl-β-D-thiogalactopyranoside (IPTG). lac repressor encoded by lacI
   2212..2230    +  promoter       SP6 promoter: promoter for bacteriophage SP6 RNA polymerase
   2251..2967    +  CDS            EYFP: EYFP is a basic (constitutively fluorescent) green/yellow fluorescent protein published in 1996, derived from Aequorea victoria. It is reported to be a very rapidly-maturing weak dimer with high acid sensitivity.
   3061..3831    +  CDS            miniTurbo: N-terminally truncated mutant of the E. coli biotin ligase BioID engineered for improved catalytic efficiency (Branon et al., 2018)
   3877..3895    -  promoter       T7 promoter: promoter for bacteriophage T7 RNA polymerase
   3897..4049    +  CDS            lacZα (fragment): LacZα fragment of β-galactosidase; lacZ fragment
   4055..4154    -  misc_feature   bom (fragment): basis of mobility region from pBR322
   4256..1       -  CDS            rop (fragment) (across the origin): Rop protein, which maintains plasmids at low copy number; rop
>Addgene plasmid #222433 | pGGB_YFP-MiniTurboID | addgene full sequence | sequence record 440826 | Addgene NGS Result
GACGAAAGGGCCTCGTGATACGCCTATTTTTATAGGTTAATGTCATGATAATAATGGTTTCTTAGACGTC
AGGTGGCACTTTTCGGGGAAATGTGCGCGGAACCCCTATTTGTTTATTTTTCTAAATACATTCAAATATG
TATCCGCTCATGAGACAATAACCCTGATAAATGCTTCAATAATATTGAAAAAGGAAGAGTATGAGTATTC
AACATTTCCGTGTCGCCCTTATTCCCTTTTTTGCGGCATTTTGCCTTCCTGTTTTTGCTCACCCAGAAAC
GCTGGTGAAAGTAAAAGATGCTGAAGATCAGTTGGGTGCACGAGTGGGTTACATCGAACTGGATCTCAAC
AGCGGTAAGATCCTTGAGAGTTTTCGCCCCGAAGAACGTTTTCCAATGATGAGCACTTTTAAAGTTCTGC
TATGTGGCGCGGTATTATCCCGTATTGACGCCGGGCAAGAGCAACTCGGTCGCCGCATACACTATTCTCA
GAATGACTTGGTTGAGTACTCACCAGTCACAGAAAAGCATCTTACGGATGGCATGACAGTAAGAGAATTA
TGCAGTGCTGCCATAACCATGAGTGATAACACTGCGGCCAACTTACTTCTGACAACGATCGGAGGACCGA
AGGAGCTAACCGCTTTTTTGCACAACATGGGGGATCATGTAACTCGCCTTGATCGTTGGGAACCGGAGCT
GAATGAAGCCATACCAAACGACGAGCGTGACACCACGATGCCTGTAGCAATGGCAACAACGTTGCGCAAA
CTATTAACTGGCGAACTACTTACTCTAGCTTCCCGGCAACAATTAATAGACTGGATGGAGGCGGATAAAG
TTGCAGGACCACTTCTGCGCTCGGCCCTTCCGGCTGGCTGGTTTATTGCTGATAAATCTGGAGCCGGTGA
GCGTGGCTCTCGAGGTATCATTGCAGCACTGGGGCCAGATGGTAAGCCCTCCCGTATCGTAGTTATCTAC
ACGACGGGGAGTCAGGCAACTATGGATGAACGAAATAGACAGATCGCTGAGATAGGTGCCTCACTGATTA
AGCATTGGTAACTGTCAGACCAAGTTTACTCATATATACTTTAGATTGATTTAAAACTTCATTTTTAATT
TAAAAGGATCTAGGTGAAGATCCTTTTTGATAATCTCATGACCAAAATCCCTTAACGTGAGTTTTCGTTC
CACTGAGCGTCAGACCCCGTAGAAAAGATCAAAGGATCTTCTTGAGATCCTTTTTTTCTGCGCGTAATCT
GCTGCTTGCAAACAAAAAAACCACCGCTACCAGCGGTGGTTTGTTTGCCGGATCAAGAGCTACCAACTCT
TTTTCCGAAGGTAACTGGCTTCAGCAGAGCGCAGATACCAAATACTGTTCTTCTAGTGTAGCCGTAGTTA
GGCCACCACTTCAAGAACTCTGTAGCACCGCCTACATACCTCGCTCTGCTAATCCTGTTACCAGTGGCTG
CTGCCAGTGGCGATAAGTCGTGTCTTACCGGGTTGGACTCAAGACGATAGTTACCGGATAAGGCGCAGCG
GTCGGGCTGAACGGGGGGTTCGTGCACACAGCCCAGCTTGGAGCGAACGACCTACACCGAACTGAGATAC
CTACAGCGTGAGCTATGAGAAAGCGCCACGCTTCCCGAAGGGAGAAAGGCGGACAGGTATCCGGTAAGCG
GCAGGGTCGGAACAGGAGAGCGCACGAGGGAGCTTCCAGGGGGAAACGCCTGGTATCTTTATAGTCCTGT
CGGGTTTCGCCACCTCTGACTTGAGCGTCGATTTTTGTGATGCTCGTCAGGGGGGCGGAGCCTATGGAAA
AACGCCAGCAACGCGGCCTTTTTACGGTTCCTGGCCTTTTGCTGGCCTTTTGCTCACATGTTCTTTCCTG
CGTTATCCCCTGATTCTGTGGATAACCGTATTACCGCCTTTGAGTGAGCTGATACCGCTCGCCGCAGCCG
AACGACCGAGCGCAGCGAGTCAGTGAGCGAGGAAGCGGAAGAGCGCCCAATACGCAAACCGCCTCTCCCC
GCGCGTTGGCCGATTCATTAATGCAGCTGGCACGACAGGTTTCCCGACTGGAAAGCGGGCAGTGAGCGCA
ACGCAATTAATGTGAGTTAGCTCACTCATTAGGCACCCCAGGCTTTACACTTTATGCTTCCGGCTCGTAT
GTTGTGTGGAATTGTGAGCGGATAACAATTTCACACGAGCTATTTAGGTGACACTATAGAAGTGAAGCTT
GGTCTCAAACATGGTGAGCAAGGGCGAGGAGCTGTTCACCGGGGTGGTGCCCATCCTGGTCGAGCTGGAC
GGCGACGTAAACGGCCACAAGTTCAGCGTGTCCGGCGAGGGCGAGGGCGATGCCACCTACGGCAAGCTGA
CCCTGAAGTTCATCTGCACCACCGGCAAGCTGCCCGTGCCCTGGCCCACCCTCGTGACCACCTTCGGCTA
CGGCCTGCAGTGCTTCGCCCGCTACCCCGACCACATGAAGCAGCACGACTTCTTCAAGTCCGCCATGCCC
GAAGGCTACGTCCAGGAGCGCACCATCTTCTTCAAGGACGACGGCAACTACAAGACCCGCGCCGAGGTGA
AGTTCGAGGGCGACACCCTGGTGAACCGCATCGAGCTGAAGGGCATCGACTTCAAGGAGGACGGCAACAT
CCTGGGGCACAAGCTGGAGTACAACTACAACAGCCACAACGTCTATATCATGGCCGACAAGCAGAAGAAC
GGCATCAAGGTGAACTTCAAGATCCGCCACAACATCGAGGACGGCAGCGTGCAGCTCGCCGACCACTACC
AGCAGAACACCCCCATCGGCGACGGCCCCGTGCTGCTGCCCGACAACCACTACCTGAGCTACCAGTCCGC
CCTGAGCAAAGACCCCAACGAGAAGCGCGATCACATGGTCCTGCTGGAGTTCGTGACCGCCGCCGGGATC
ACTCTCGGCATGGACGAGCTGTACAAGGCTAAGGGTGGGCGCGCCGGTGGAGGCGGTTCAGGAGGTGGCA
TGGGCAAGCCCATCCCCAACCCCCTGCTGGGCCTGGACAGCACCGCTAGCATCCCGCTGCTGAACGCTAA
ACAGATTCTGGGACAGCTGGACGGCGGGAGCGTGGCAGTCCTGCCTGTGGTCGACTCCACCAATCAGTAC
CTGCTGGATCGAATCGGCGAGCTGAAGAGTGGGGATGCTTGCATTGCAGAATATCAGCAGGCAGGGAGAG
GAAGCAGAGGGAGGAAATGGTTCTCTCCTTTTGGAGCTAACCTGTACCTGAGTATGTTTTGGCGCCTGAA
GCGGGGACCAGCAGCAATCGGCCTGGGCCCGGTCATCGGAATTGTCATGGCAGAAGCGCTGCGAAAGCTG
GGAGCAGACAAGGTGCGAGTCAAATGGCCCAATGACCTGTATCTGCAGGATAGAAAGCTGGCAGGCATCC
TGGTGGAGCTGGCCGGAATAACAGGCGATGCTGCACAGATCGTCATTGGCGCCGGGATTAACGTGGCTAT
GAGGCGCGTGGAGGAAAGCGTGGTCAATCAGGGCTGGATCACACTGCAGGAAGCAGGGATTAACCTGGAC
AGGAATACTCTGGCCGCTATGCTGATCCGAGAGCTGCGGGCAGCCCTGGAACTGTTCGAGCAGGAAGGCC
TGGCTCCATATCTGTCACGGTGGGAGAAGCTGGATAACTTCATCAATAGACCCGTGAAGCTGATCATTGG
GGACAAAGAGATTTTCGGGATTAGCCGGGGGATTGATAAACAGGGAGCCCTGCTGCTGGAACAGGACGGA
GTTATCAAACCCTGGATGGGCGGAGAAATCAGTCTGCGGTCTGCCGAAAAGGGAGGCGGTGGAAGCGGCG
GAGGTGGCTTGAGACCGAATTCTCGCCCTATAGTGAGTCGTATTACCTGGCCGTCGTTTTACAACGTCGT
GACTGGGAAAACCCTGGCGTTACCCAACTTAATCGCCTTGCAGCACATCCCCCTTTCGCCAGCTGGCGTA
ATAGCGAAGAGGCCCGCACCGATCGCCCTTCCCAACAGTTGCGCAGCCTGAATGGCGAATGGCGCCTGAT
GCGGTATTTTCTCCTTACGCATCTGTGCGGTATTTCACACCGCATATGGTGCACTCTCAGTACAATCTGC
TCTGATGCCGCATAGTTAAGCCAGCCCCGACACCCGCCAACACCCGCTGACGCGCCCTGACGGGCTTGTC
TGCTCCCGGCATCCGCTTACAGACAAGCTGTGACCGTCTCCGGGAGCTGCATGTGTCAGAGGTTTTCACC
GTCATCACCGAAACGCGCGA
